Addgene plasmid #155380: pJK503
Purpose: dCas12a oscillator, same direction crRNAs. dCas12a (D917A) + PA4-mVenus
Depositing lab: Pamela Silver. Depositing organization: Harvard Medical School. Publication: Toward a translationally independent RNA-based synthetic oscillator using deactivated CRISPR-Cas. Kuo J, Yuan R, Sanchez C, Paulsson J, Silver PA. Nucleic Acids Res. 2020 Aug 20;48(14):8165-8177. doi: 10.1093/nar/gkaa557. PubMed 32609820.
Backbone
  Vector backbone: SC101
  Total vector size (bp): 9573
  Vector type: Bacterial Expression, CRISPR
Growth in bacteria
  Bacterial resistance: Chloramphenicol, 25 μg/mL
  Growth temperature: 37°C
  Growth strain: DH5alpha
  Copy number: Low Copy
Gene/Insert 1
  Gene/Insert name: dCas12a (F. novicida) (alt name: dCpf1)
  Species: Francisella tularensis subsp. novicida
  Insert size (bp): 3903
  Mutation: D917A (nuclease-deactivating)
Gene/Insert 2
  Gene/Insert name: PA4-mVenus
  Insert size (bp): 997
Gene/Insert 3
  Gene/Insert name: dCas12a oscillator crRNAs
  Species: Synthetic
  Insert size (bp): 578
Resource information
  A portion of this plasmid was derived from a plasmid made by: Feng Zhang (Addgene #69973); pLPT119 (Johan Paulsson, Addgene #85526)
Terms and licenses: Academic/Nonprofit Terms; Industry Terms: Not Available to Industry
How to cite: pJK503 was a gift from Pamela Silver (Addgene plasmid # 155380 ; http://n2t.net/addgene:155380 ; RRID:Addgene_155380)
