[The description below was written by a language model from this plasmid's Addgene catalogue record and pLannotate feature annotations shown in this document.]
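Description:
pJK503 is a 9.6 kb low-copy bacterial expression and CRISPR plasmid built on a pSC101 backbone. It replicates through the pSC101 origin, which needs the plasmid-encoded Rep101 (RepA) protein, and is selected with chloramphenicol through a cat gene driven by its native promoter. It carries all components of a synthetic genetic oscillator based on nuclease-deactivated Cas12a, intended to run in E. coli.

The largest insert is Francisella novicida Cas12a (Cpf1) with the D917A mutation, which abolishes DNA cleavage so the protein acts as a programmable, crRNA-guided transcriptional repressor. Its coding sequence lies downstream of the overlapping tetR/tetA promoter region, and a divergently oriented TetR gene sits alongside. This arrangement suggests that dCas12a expression can be tuned with tetracycline-class inducers, although the record does not say so explicitly. A terminator follows the gene.

Downstream is the roughly 580 bp synthetic crRNA cassette, where the annotation detects J23119-derived promoter fragments and a hammerhead ribozyme fragment. According to the catalogue entry, the oscillator crRNAs are all transcribed in the same direction. They presumably repress one another's promoters in a ring, but the record does not give the wiring or the number of nodes.

The readout is the PA4-mVenus cassette. It contains a yellow fluorescent protein (annotated as the closely related SYFP2) preceded by an sTRSV hammerhead ribozyme, which likely serves as a 5' insulator, and followed by the rrnB T1 and lambda t0 terminators. The PA4 promoter itself is not annotated in the feature table. The construct is used to study RNA-based oscillator dynamics that depend on CRISPR repression rather than on translated repressor proteins.
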