Features (pLannotate 1.2.2; 16 found; start..end, strand, type, name):
      4..660     -  CDS            cat: CAT_ECOLX - Experimental evidence at protein level: Swiss-Prot protein existence level 1. This enzyme is an effector of chloramphenicol resistance in bacteria. From Escherichia coli. This protein is used as a marker in many commonly used cloning vectors, such as pACYC184.
    661..763     -  promoter       cat promoter: promoter of the E. coli cat gene encoding chloramphenicol acetyltransferase
    793..1416    -  CDS            TetR: tetracycline repressor TetR; tetR from transposon Tn10; TetR binds to the tetracycline operator tetO to inhibit transcription. This inhibition can be relieved by adding tetracycline or doxycycline.
   1435..1490    +  promoter       tetR/tetA promoters: tetR; overlapping promoters for bacterial tetR and tetA
   1526..5425    +  CDS            cas12a: CS12A_FRATN - Also known as cpf1 From Francisella tularensis subsp. novicida (strain U112).
   5547..5590    -  terminator     bacterial terminator: putative bacterial transcription terminator
   5676..5692    +  promoter       J23119 promoter (fragment): bacterial promoter (Registry of Standard Biological Parts BBa J23119)
   5977..6030    +  ncRNA          Hammerhead 3 (fragment): Accession: RF00008 - Hammerhead ribozyme (type III)
   6071..6098    +  promoter       J23119 promoter (fragment): bacterial promoter (Registry of Standard Biological Parts BBa J23119)
   6722..7672    -  CDS            Rep101: RepA protein needed for replication with the pSC101 origin; rep101
   7720..7942    -  rep_origin     pSC101 ori: low-copy replication origin that requires the Rep101 protein
   8487..8536    +  misc_RNA       sTRSV HHRz: hammerhead ribozyme from the tobacco ringspot virus satellite RNA (Khvorova et al., 2003)
   8589..9299    +  CDS            SYFP2: SYFP2 is a basic (constitutively fluorescent) yellow fluorescent protein published in 2006, derived from Aequorea victoria. It is reported to be a very rapidly-maturing monomer with moderate acid sensitivity.
   9299..9336    -  misc_feature   MCS (fragment): pBluescript multiple cloning site
   9360..9446    +  terminator     rrnB T1 terminator: Escherichia coli rrnB; transcription terminator T1 from the E. coli rrnB gene
   9459..9553    -  terminator     lambda t0 terminator: transcription terminator from phage lambda
>Addgene plasmid #155380 | pJK503 | addgene full sequence | sequence record 309009 | Addgene NGS Result
TTACGCCCCGCCCTGCCACTCATCGCAGTACTGTTGTAATTCATTAAGCATTCTGCCGACATGGAAGCCA
TCACAAACGGCATGATGAACCTGAATCGCCAGCGGCATCAGCACCTTGTCGCCTTGCGTATAATATTTGC
CCATGGTGAAAACGGGGGCGAAGAAGTTGTCCATATTGGCCACGTTTAAATCAAAACTGGTGAAACTCAC
CCAGGGATTGGCTGAGACGAAAAACATATTCTCAATAAACCCTTTAGGGAAATAGGCCAGGTTTTCACCG
TAACACGCCACATCTTGCGAATATATGTGTAGAAACTGCCGGAAATCGTCGTGGTATTCACTCCAGAGCG
ATGAAAACGTTTCAGTTTGCTCATGGAAAACGGTGTAACAAGGGTGAACACTATCCCATATCACCAGCTC
ACCGTCTTTCATTGCCATACGAAATTCCGGATGAGCATTCATCAGGCGGGCAAGAATGTGAATAAAGGCC
GGATAAAACTTGTGCTTATTTTTCTTTACGGTCTTTAAAAAGGCCGTAATATCCAGCTGAACGGTCTGGT
TATAGGTACATTGAGCAACTGACTGAAATGCCTCAAAATGTTCTTTACGATGCCATTGGGATATATCAAC
GGTGGTATATCCAGTGATTTTTTTCTCCATTTTAGCTTCCTTAGCTCCTGAAAATCTCGATAACTCAAAA
AATACGCCCGGTAGTGATCTTATTTCATTATGGTGAAAGTTGGAACCTCTTACGTGCCGATCAACGTCTC
ATTTTCGCCAGATATCGACGTCTTAAGACCCACTTTCACATTTAAGTTGTTTTTCTAATCCGCATATGAT
CAATTCAAGGCCGAATAAGAAGGCTGGCTCTGCACCTTGGTGATCAAATAATTCGATAGCTTGTCGTAAT
AATGGCGGCATACTATCAGTAGTAGGTGTTTCCCTTTCTTCTTTAGCGACTTGATGCTCTTGATCTTCCA
ATACGCAACCTAAAGTAAAATGCCCCACAGCGCTGAGTGCATATAATGCATTCTCTAGTGAAAAACCTTG
TTGGCATAAAAAGGCTAATTGATTTTCGAGAGTTTCATACTGTTTTTCTGTAGGCCGTGTACCTAAATGT
ACTTTTGCTCCATCGCGATGACTTAGTAAAGCACATCTAAAACTTTTAGCGTTATTACGTAAAAAATCTT
GCCAGCTTTCCCCTTCTAAAGGGCAAAAGTGAGTATGGTGCCTATCTAACATCTCAATGGCTAAGGCGTC
GAGCAAAGCCCGCTTATTTTTTACATGCCAATACAATGTAGGCTGCTCTACACCTAGCTTCTGGGCGAGT
TTACGGGTTGTTAAACCTTCGATTCCGACCTCATTAAGCAGCTCTAATGCGCTGTTAATCACTTTACTTT
TATCTAATCTAGACATCATTAATTCCTAATTTTTGTTGACACTCTATCGTTGATAGAGTTATTTTACCAC
TCCCTATCAGTGATAGAGAAAAGAATTCAAAAGATCTAAAGAGGAGAAAGGATCTATGTCAATTTATCAA
GAATTTGTTAATAAATATAGTTTAAGTAAAACTCTAAGATTTGAGTTAATCCCACAGGGTAAAACACTTG
AAAACATAAAAGCAAGAGGTTTGATTTTAGATGATGAGAAAAGAGCTAAAGACTACAAAAAGGCTAAACA
AATAATTGATAAATATCATCAGTTTTTTATAGAGGAGATATTAAGTTCGGTTTGTATTAGCGAAGATTTA
TTACAAAACTATTCTGATGTTTATTTTAAACTTAAAAAGAGTGATGATGATAATCTACAAAAAGATTTTA
AAAGTGCAAAAGATACGATAAAGAAACAAATATCTGAATATATAAAGGACTCAGAGAAATTTAAGAATTT
GTTTAATCAAAACCTTATCGATGCTAAAAAAGGGCAAGAGTCAGATTTAATTCTATGGCTAAAGCAATCT
AAGGATAATGGTATAGAACTATTTAAAGCCAATAGTGATATCACAGATATAGATGAGGCGTTAGAAATAA
TCAAATCTTTTAAAGGTTGGACAACTTATTTTAAGGGTTTTCATGAAAATAGAAAAAATGTTTATAGTAG
CAATGATATTCCTACATCTATTATTTATAGGATAGTAGATGATAATTTGCCTAAATTTCTAGAAAATAAA
GCTAAGTATGAGAGTTTAAAAGACAAAGCTCCAGAAGCTATAAACTATGAACAAATTAAAAAAGATTTGG
CAGAAGAGCTAACCTTTGATATTGACTACAAAACATCTGAAGTTAATCAAAGAGTTTTTTCACTTGATGA
AGTTTTTGAGATAGCAAACTTTAATAATTATCTAAATCAAAGTGGTATTACTAAATTTAATACTATTATT
GGTGGTAAATTTGTAAATGGTGAAAATACAAAGAGAAAAGGTATAAATGAATATATAAATCTATACTCAC
AGCAAATAAATGATAAAACACTCAAAAAATATAAAATGAGTGTTTTATTTAAGCAAATTTTAAGTGATAC
AGAATCTAAATCTTTTGTAATTGATAAGTTAGAAGATGATAGTGATGTAGTTACAACGATGCAAAGTTTT
TATGAGCAAATAGCAGCTTTTAAAACAGTAGAAGAAAAATCTATTAAAGAAACACTATCTTTATTATTTG
ATGATTTAAAAGCTCAAAAACTTGATTTGAGTAAAATTTATTTTAAAAATGATAAATCTCTTACTGATCT
ATCACAACAAGTTTTTGATGATTATAGTGTTATTGGTACAGCGGTACTAGAATATATAACTCAACAAATA
GCACCTAAAAATCTTGATAACCCTAGTAAGAAAGAGCAAGAATTAATAGCCAAAAAAACTGAAAAAGCAA
AATACTTATCTCTAGAAACTATAAAGCTTGCCTTAGAAGAATTTAATAAGCATAGAGATATAGATAAACA
GTGTAGGTTTGAAGAAATACTTGCAAACTTTGCGGCTATTCCGATGATATTTGATGAAATAGCTCAAAAC
AAAGACAATTTGGCACAGATATCTATCAAATATCAAAATCAAGGTAAAAAAGACCTACTTCAAGCTAGTG
CGGAAGATGATGTTAAAGCTATCAAGGATCTTTTAGATCAAACTAATAATCTCTTACATAAACTAAAAAT
ATTTCATATTAGTCAGTCAGAAGATAAGGCAAATATTTTAGACAAGGATGAGCATTTTTATCTAGTATTT
GAGGAGTGCTACTTTGAGCTAGCGAATATAGTGCCTCTTTATAACAAAATTAGAAACTATATAACTCAAA
AGCCATATAGTGATGAGAAATTTAAGCTCAATTTTGAGAACTCGACTTTGGCTAATGGTTGGGATAAAAA
TAAAGAGCCTGACAATACGGCAATTTTATTTATCAAAGATGATAAATATTATCTGGGTGTGATGAATAAG
AAAAATAACAAAATATTTGATGATAAAGCTATCAAAGAAAATAAAGGCGAGGGTTATAAAAAAATTGTTT
ATAAACTTTTACCTGGCGCAAATAAAATGTTACCTAAGGTTTTCTTTTCTGCTAAATCTATAAAATTTTA
TAATCCTAGTGAAGATATACTTAGAATAAGAAATCATTCCACACATACAAAAAATGGTAGTCCTCAAAAA
GGATATGAAAAATTTGAGTTTAATATTGAAGATTGCCGAAAATTTATAGATTTTTATAAACAGTCTATAA
GTAAGCATCCGGAGTGGAAAGATTTTGGATTTAGATTTTCTGATACTCAAAGATATAATTCTATAGATGA
ATTTTATAGAGAAGTTGAAAATCAAGGCTACAAACTAACTTTTGAAAATATATCAGAGAGCTATATTGAT
AGCGTAGTTAATCAGGGTAAATTGTACCTATTCCAAATCTATAATAAAGATTTTTCAGCTTATAGCAAAG
GGCGACCAAATCTACATACTTTATATTGGAAAGCGCTGTTTGATGAGAGAAATCTTCAAGATGTGGTTTA
TAAGCTAAATGGTGAGGCAGAGCTTTTTTATCGTAAACAATCAATACCTAAAAAAATCACTCACCCAGCT
AAAGAGGCAATAGCTAATAAAAACAAAGATAATCCTAAAAAAGAGAGTGTTTTTGAATATGATTTAATCA
AAGATAAACGCTTTACTGAAGATAAGTTTTTCTTTCACTGTCCTATTACAATCAATTTTAAATCTAGTGG
AGCTAATAAGTTTAATGATGAAATCAATTTATTGCTAAAAGAAAAAGCAAATGATGTTCATATATTAAGT
ATAGCTAGAGGTGAAAGACATTTAGCTTACTATACTTTGGTAGATGGTAAAGGCAATATCATCAAACAAG
ATACTTTCAACATCATTGGTAATGATAGAATGAAAACAAACTACCATGATAAGCTTGCTGCAATAGAGAA
AGATAGGGATTCAGCTAGGAAAGACTGGAAAAAGATAAATAACATCAAAGAGATGAAAGAGGGCTATCTA
TCTCAGGTAGTTCATGAAATAGCTAAGCTAGTTATAGAGTATAATGCTATTGTGGTTTTTGAGGATTTAA
ATTTTGGATTTAAAAGAGGGCGTTTCAAGGTAGAGAAGCAGGTCTATCAAAAGTTAGAAAAAATGCTAAT
TGAGAAACTAAACTATCTAGTTTTCAAAGATAATGAGTTTGATAAAACTGGGGGAGTGCTTAGAGCTTAT
CAGCTAACAGCACCTTTTGAGACTTTTAAAAAGATGGGTAAACAAACAGGTATTATCTACTATGTACCAG
CTGGTTTTACTTCAAAAATTTGTCCTGTAACTGGTTTTGTAAATCAGTTATATCCTAAGTATGAAAGTGT
CAGCAAATCTCAAGAGTTCTTTAGTAAGTTTGACAAGATTTGTTATAACCTTGATAAGGGCTATTTTGAG
TTTAGTTTTGATTATAAAAACTTTGGTGACAAGGCTGCCAAAGGCAAGTGGACTATAGCTAGCTTTGGGA
GTAGATTGATTAACTTTAGAAATTCAGATAAAAATCATAATTGGGATACTCGAGAAGTTTATCCAACTAA
AGAGTTGGAGAAATTGCTAAAAGATTATTCTATCGAATATGGGCATGGCGAATGTATCAAAGCAGCTATT
TGCGGTGAGAGCGACAAAAAGTTTTTTGCTAAGCTAACTAGTGTCCTAAATACTATCTTACAAATGCGTA
ACTCAAAAACAGGTACTGAGTTAGATTATCTAATTTCACCAGTAGCAGATGTAAATGGCAATTTCTTTGA
TTCGCGACAGGCGCCAAAAAATATGCCTCAAGATGCTGATGCCAATGGTGCTTATCATATTGGGCTAAAA
GGTCTGATGCTACTAGGTAGGATCAAAAATAATCAAGAGGGCAAAAAACTCAATTTGGTTATCAAAAATG
AAGAGTATTTTGAGTTCGTGCAGAATAGGAATAACTAATTGAGAAGAGAAAAGAAAACCGCCGATCCTGT
CCACCGCATTACTGCAAGGTAGTGGACAAGACCGGCGGTCTTAAGTTTTTTGGCTGAATTAATTAATAGG
CGTATCACGAGGCAGAATTTCAGATAAAAAAAATCCTTAGCTTTCGCTAAGGATGATTTCTGGAATTCTA
AAGATCTCAGAAATCATTTTACACCAACGGGTCACACGGGTATTATGCTAGCTAATTTCTACTGTTGTAG
ATCACCTAGCTCAGTCCTAGGTCTCGGTACCAAATTCCAGAAAAGAGGCCTCCCGAAAGGGGGGCCTTTT
TTCGTTTTGGTCCAGACTGTCGCCGGATGTGTATCCGACCTGACGATGGCCCAAAAGGGCCGAAACAGTC
CTCTACAAATAATTTTGTTTAAGCTTTTTACACCTCCACAACTAGCTGGTATTATGCTAGCTAATTTCTA
CTGTTGTAGATCACCAACGGGTCACACGGGTCTCGGTACCAAATTCCAGAAAAGAGACGCTTTCGAGCGT
CTTTTTTCGTTTTGGTCCGGATCCAGTCATAAGTCTGGGCTAAGCCCACTGATGAGTCGCTGAAATGCGA
CGAAACTTATGACCTCTACAAATAATTTTGTTTAAGATAGGATTTTACACCTAGCTCAGTCCTAGGTATT
ATGCTAGCTAATTTCTACTGTTGTAGATCACCTCCACAACTAGCTGGTCTCGGTACCAAAGACGAACAAT
AAGACGCTGAAAAGCGTCTTTTTTCGTTTTGGTCCTTAATTAAGTACGGGTTTTGCTGCCCGCAAACGGG
CTGTTCTGGTGTTGCTAGTTTGTTATCAGAATCGCAGATCCGGCTTCAGCCGGTTTGCCGGCTGAAAGCG
CTATTTCTTCCAGAATTGCCATGATTTTTTCCCCACGGGAGGCGTCACTGGCTCCCGTGTTGTCGGCAGC
TTTGATTCGATAAGCAGCATCGCCTGTTTCAGGCTGTCTATGTGTGACTGTTGAGCTGTAACAAGTTGTC
TCAGGTGTTCAATTTCATGTTCTAGTTGCTTTGTTTTACTGGTTTCACCTGTTCTATTAGGTGTTACATG
CTGTTCATCTGTTACATTGTCGATCTGTTCATGGTGAACAGCTTTGAATGCACCAAAAACTCGTAAAAGC
TCTGATGTATCTATCTTTTTTACACCGTTTTCATCTGTGCATATGGACAGTTTTCCCTTTGATATGTAAC
GGTGAACAGTTGTTCTACTTTTGTTTGTTAGTCTTGATGCTTCACTGATAGATACAAGAGCCATAAGAAC
CTCAGATCCTTCCGTATTTAGCCAGTATGTTCTCTAGTGTGGTTCGTTGTTTTTGCGTGAGCCATGAGAA
CGAACCATTGAGATCATACTTACTTTGCATGTCACTCAAAAATTTTGCCTCAAAACTGGTGAGCTGAATT
TTTGCAGTTAAAGCATCGTGTAGTGTTTTTCTTAGTCCGTTATGTAGGTAGGAATCTGATGTAATGGTTG
TTGGTATTTTGTCACCATTCATTTTTATCTGGTTGTTCTCAAGTTCGGTTACGAGATCCATTTGTCTATC
TAGTTCAACTTGGAAAATCAACGTATCAGTCGGGCGGCCTCGCTTATCAACCACCAATTTCATATTGCTG
TAAGTGTTTAAATCTTTACTTATTGGTTTCAAAACCCATTGGTTAAGCCTTTTAAACTCATGGTAGTTAT
TTTCAAGCATTAACATGAACTTAAATTCATCAAGGCTAATCTCTATATTTGCCTTGTGAGTTTTCTTTTG
TGTTAGTTCTTTTAATAACCACTCATAAATCCTCATAGAGTATTTGTTTTCAAAAGACTTAACATGTTCC
AGATTATATTTTATGAATTTTTTTAACTGGAAAAGATAAGGCAATATCTCTTCACTAAAAACTAATTCTA
ATTTTTCGCTTGAGAACTTGGCATAGTTTGTCCACTGGAAAATCTCAAAGCCTTTAACCAAAGGATTCCT
GATTTCCACAGTTCTCGTCATCAGCTCTCTGGTTGCTTTAGCTAATACACCATAAGCATTTTCCCTACTG
ATGTTCATCATCTGAGCGTATTGGTTATAAGTGAACGATACCGTCCGTTCTTTCCTTGTAGGGTTTTCAA
TCGTGGGGTTGAGTAGTGCCACACAGCATAAAATTAGCTTGGTTTCATGCTCCGTTAAGTCATAGCGACT
AATCGCTAGTTCATTTGCTTTGAAAACAACTAATTCAGACATACATCTCAATTGGTCTAGGTGATTTTAA
TCACTATACCAATTGAGATGGGCTAGTCAATGATAATTACTAGTCCTTTTCCTTTGAGTTGTGGGTATCT
GTAAATTCTGCTAGACCTTTGCTGGAAAACTTGTAAATTCTGCTAGACCCTCTGTAAATTCCGCTAGACC
TTTGTGTGTTTTTTTTGTTTATATTCAAGTGGTTATAATTTATAGAATAAAGAAAGAATAAAAAAAGATA
AAAAGAATAGATCCCAGCCCTGTGTATAACTCACTACTTTAGTCAGTTCCGCAGTATTACAAAAGGATGT
CGCAAACGCTGTTTGCTCCTCTACAAAACAGACCTTAAAACCCTAAAGGCTTAAGTAGCACCCTCGCAAG
CTCGGGCAAATCGCTGAATATTCCTTTTGTCTCCGACCATCAGGCACCTGAGTCGCTGTCTTTTTCGTGA
CATTCAGTTCGCTGCGCTCACGGCTCTGGCAGTGAATGGGGGTAAATGGCACTACAGGCGCCTTTTATGG
ATTCATGCAAGGAAACTACCCATAATACAAGAAAAGCCCGTCACGGGCTTCTCAGGGCGTTTTATGGCGG
GTCTGCTATGTGGTGCTATCTGACTTTTTGCTGTTCAGCAGTTCCTGCCCTCTGATTTTCCAGTCTGACC
ACTTCGGATTATCCCGTGACAGGTCATTCAGACTGGCTAATGCACCCAGTAAGGCAGCGGTATCATCAAC
AGGCTTACCCGTCTTACTGTCCCTAGTGCTTGGCCTAGTATGCGTCTCCTTTACACCTCCACAACTAGCT
GGTATTATGCTAGCAGCTGTCACCGGATGTGCTTTCCGGTCTGATGAGTCCGTGAGGACGAAACAGCCTC
TACAAATAATTTTGTTTAACTTTACAAAGAGGAGAAAGGTACCGCATGAGTAAAGGAGAAGAACTTTTCA
CTGGAGTTGTCCCAATTCTTGTTGAATTAGATGGTGATGTTAATGGGCACAAATTTTCTGTCAGTGGAGA
GGGTGAAGGTGATGCAACATACGGAAAACTTACCCTTAAATTGATTTGCACTACTGGAAAACTACCTGTT
CCATGGCCAACACTTGTCACTACTTTGGGTTATGGTGTTCAATGCTTTGCGAGATACCCAGATCATATGA
AACAGCATGACTTTTTCAAGAGTGCCATGCCCGAAGGTTATGTACAGGAAAGAACTATATTTTTCAAAGA
TGACGGGAACTACAAGACACGTGCTGAAGTCAAGTTTGAAGGTGATACCCTTGTTAATAGAATCGAGTTA
AAAGGTATTGATTTTAAAGAAGATGGAAACATTCTTGGACACAAATTGGAATACAACTATAACTCACACA
ATGTATACATCACGGCAGACAAACAAAAGAATGGAATCAAAGCGAACTTCAAAATTAGACACAACATTGA
AGATGGAGGTGTTCAACTAGCAGACCATTATCAACAAAATACTCCAATTGGCGATGGCCCTGTCCTTTTA
CCAGACAACCATTACCTGTCCTACCAATCTAAGCTTTCGAAAGATCCCAACGAAAAGAGAGACCACATGG
TCCTTCTTGAGTTTGTAACAGCTGCTGGGATTACACATGGCATGGATGAACTATACAAATAAGCTTGATA
TCGAATTCCTGCAGCCCGGGGGATCCCATTGTACGCGTGCTAGAGGCATCAAATAAAACGAAAGGCTCAG
TCGAAAGACTGGGCCTTTCGTTTTATCTGTTGTTTGTCGGTGAACGCTCTCCTGAGTAGGACAAATTCTA
GTGCTTGGATTCTCACCAATAAAAAACGCCCGGCGGCAACCGAGCGTTCTGAACAAATCCAGATGGAGTT
CTGAGGTCATTACTGGATCTATCAACAGGAGTCCAAGCGAGCTCGATATCAAA
